Addgene plasmid #185894: pIAeBlueHPV16LR
Purpose: In vivo gene amplification (HamAmp) of AeBlue + HPV16 L1 expression module at RPL25 locus
Depositing lab: Claudia Vickers. Depositing organization: University of Queensland. Publication: An in vivo gene amplification system for high level expression in Saccharomyces cerevisiae. Peng B, Esquirol L, Lu Z, Shen Q, Cheah LC, Howard CB, Scott C, Trau M, Dumsday G, Vickers CE. Nat Commun. 2022 May 24;13(1):2895. doi: 10.1038/s41467-022-30529-8. PubMed 35610221.
Backbone
  Vector backbone: pUC19
  Vector type: Yeast Expression
Growth in bacteria
  Bacterial resistance: Ampicillin, 100 μg/mL
  Growth temperature: 37°C
  Growth strain: DH5alpha
  Copy number: High Copy
Gene/Insert
  Gene/Insert name: PRPL25(Arm1)>Kl.LEU2>TKl.LEU2-TRPL25(Arm3)-ARS305-PALD6>EforRed>TPGK1-PSe.GAL2>HPV16-L1_C-6*H>TRPL41B-PBTS1>RPL25(partial;Arm2)
  Species: Synthetic
  Mutation: None
  Cloning method: Gibson Cloning
Terms and licenses: Academic/Nonprofit Terms; Industry Terms: Not Available to Industry
How to cite: pIAeBlueHPV16LR was a gift from Claudia Vickers (Addgene plasmid # 185894 ; http://n2t.net/addgene:185894 ; RRID:Addgene_185894)
