[The description below was written by a language model from this plasmid's Addgene catalogue record and pLannotate feature annotations shown in this document.]
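Description:
pIAeBlueHPV16LR is a 10,094-nt yeast expression and integration plasmid built on pUC19 by Gibson assembly. In E. coli it is maintained at high copy through the ColE1/pUC origin and selected with ampicillin via the β-lactamase gene. Remnants of the lac promoter/operator and lacZα region flank the synthetic insert. That insert is designed for the HamAmp in vivo gene amplification system in Saccharomyces cerevisiae, targeting the RPL25 locus.

According to the insert description, the cassette begins with an RPL25 promoter segment (Arm1) positioned to drive Kluyveromyces lactis LEU2 with its own terminator, which provides leucine prototrophy selection in yeast. This is followed by the RPL25 terminator (Arm3) and the replication origin ARS305. Next come two expression units. The first is a chromoprotein reporter under the ALD6 promoter with the PGK1 terminator. The second is the HPV16 major capsid protein L1 with a C-terminal 6×His tag, driven by a GAL2 promoter labelled "Se." (species abbreviation not expanded in the record) and ended by the RPL41B terminator. The cassette closes with the BTS1 promoter placed upstream of a partial RPL25 coding sequence (Arm2). The three arms appear intended to direct homologous recombination at RPL25, and placing this ribosomal protein gene under the substituted BTS1 promoter is presumably part of the amplification scheme, although the record does not explain the mechanism.

The reporter's identity is inconsistent in the record. The plasmid name and purpose say AeBlue, the insert string says EforRed, and automated annotation matches the coding sequence to AQ14, an Actinia equina protein. The stated use is co-amplification of a visible reporter with an HPV16 L1 expression module for high-level production in yeast.
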