Features (pLannotate 1.2.2; 15 found; start..end, strand, type, name):
    182..770     -  rep_origin     ori: high-copy-number ColE1/pMB1/pBR322/pUC origin of replication
    941..1801    -  CDS            AmpR: β-lactamase; bla; confers resistance to ampicillin, carbenicillin, and related antibiotics
   1802..1906    -  promoter       AmpR promoter: bla
   2001..2036    +  CDS            rop (fragment): Rop protein, which maintains plasmids at low copy number; rop
   2138..2237    +  misc_feature   bom (fragment): basis of mobility region from pBR322
   2243..2400    -  CDS            lacZα (fragment): LacZα fragment of β-galactosidase; lacZ fragment
   3000..4079    +  CDS            LEU2: LEU3_YEAST - Experimental evidence at protein level: Swiss-Prot protein existence level 1. Catalyzes the oxidation of 3-carboxy-2-hydroxy-4- methylpentanoate (3-isopropylmalate) to 3-carboxy-4-methyl-2- oxopentanoate. The product decarboxylates to 4-methyl-2 oxopentanoate. From Saccharomyces cerevisiae (strain ATCC 204508 / S288c) (Baker's yeast).
   5057..5293    +  CDS            YP062_YEAST (fragment): Protein predicted: Swiss-Prot protein existence level 4. From Saccharomyces cerevisiae (strain ATCC 204508 / S288c) (Baker's yeast).
   5594..6286    +  CDS            AQ14: AQ14 is a basic (constitutively fluorescent) red fluorescent protein published in 2005, derived from Actinia equina.
   6290..6560    +  terminator     PGK1 terminator: S. cerevisae PGK1; transcription terminator for 3-phosphoglycerate kinase gene
   7305..8753    +  CDS            L1: VL1_HPV16 - Experimental evidence at protein level: Swiss-Prot protein existence level 1. Forms an icosahedral capsid with a T=7 symmetry and a 50 nm diameter. The capsid is composed of 72 pentamers linked to each other by disulfide bonds and associated with L2 proteins. Binds to heparan sulfate proteoglycans on cell surface of basal layer keratinocytes to provide initial virion attachment. This binding mediates a conformational change in the virus capsid that facilitates efficient infection. The virion enters the host cell via endocytosis. During virus trafficking, L1 protein dissociates from
   9898..9914    -  protein_bind   lac operator: The lac repressor binds to the lac operator to inhibit transcription in E. coli. This inhibition can be relieved by adding lactose or isopropyl-β-D-thiogalactopyranoside (IPTG). lac repressor encoded by lacI
   9922..9952    -  promoter       lac promoter: promoter for the E. coli lac operon
   9967..9988    -  protein_bind   CAP binding site: CAP binding activates transcription in the presence of cAMP. E. coli catabolite activator protein
  10001..10093   -  CDS            lacI (fragment): lac repressor; lacI; The lac repressor binds to the lac operator to inhibit transcription in E. coli. This inhibition can be relieved by adding lactose or isopropyl-β-D-thiogalactopyranoside (IPTG).
>Addgene plasmid #185894 | pIAeBlueHPV16LR | addgene full sequence | sequence record 374392 | Addgene NGS Result
CTTCCGCTTCCTCGCTCACTGACTCGCTGCGCTCGGTCGTTCGGCTGCGGCGAGCGGTATCAGCTCACTC
AAAGGCGGTAATACGGTTATCCACAGAATCAGGGGATAACGCAGGAAAGAACATGTGAGCAAAAGGCCAG
CAAAAGGCCAGGAACCGTAAAAAGGCCGCGTTGCTGGCGTTTTTCCATAGGCTCCGCCCCCCTGACGAGC
ATCACAAAAATCGACGCTCAAGTCAGAGGTGGCGAAACCCGACAGGACTATAAAGATACCAGGCGTTTCC
CCCTGGAAGCTCCCTCGTGCGCTCTCCTGTTCCGACCCTGCCGCTTACCGGATACCTGTCCGCCTTTCTC
CCTTCGGGAAGCGTGGCGCTTTCTCATAGCTCACGCTGTAGGTATCTCAGTTCGGTGTAGGTCGTTCGCT
CCAAGCTGGGCTGTGTGCACGAACCCCCCGTTCAGCCCGACCGCTGCGCCTTATCCGGTAACTATCGTCT
TGAGTCCAACCCGGTAAGACACGACTTATCGCCACTGGCAGCAGCCACTGGTAACAGGATTAGCAGAGCG
AGGTATGTAGGCGGTGCTACAGAGTTCTTGAAGTGGTGGCCTAACTACGGCTACACTAGAAGAACAGTAT
TTGGTATCTGCGCTCTGCTGAAGCCAGTTACCTTCGGAAAAAGAGTTGGTAGCTCTTGATCCGGCAAACA
AACCACCGCTGGTAGCGGTGGTTTTTTTGTTTGCAAGCAGCAGATTACGCGCAGAAAAAAAGGATCTCAA
GAAGATCCTTTGATCTTTTCTACGGGGTCTGACGCTCAGTGGAACGAAAACTCACGTTAAGGGATTTTGG
TCATGAGATTATCAAAAAGGATCTTCACCTAGATCCTTTTAAATTAAAAATGAAGTTTTAAATCAATCTA
AAGTATATATGAGTAAACTTGGTCTGACAGTTACCAATGCTTAATCAGTGAGGCACCTATCTCAGCGATC
TGTCTATTTCGTTCATCCATAGTTGCCTGACTCCCCGTCGTGTAGATAACTACGATACGGGAGGGCTTAC
CATCTGGCCCCAGTGCTGCAATGATACCGCGAGACCCACGCTCACCGGCTCCAGATTTATCAGCAATAAA
CCAGCCAGCCGGAAGGGCCGAGCGCAGAAGTGGTCCTGCAACTTTATCCGCCTCCATCCAGTCTATTAAT
TGTTGCCGGGAAGCTAGAGTAAGTAGTTCGCCAGTTAATAGTTTGCGCAACGTTGTTGCCATTGCTACAG
GCATCGTGGTGTCACGCTCGTCGTTTGGTATGGCTTCATTCAGCTCCGGTTCCCAACGATCAAGGCGAGT
TACATGATCCCCCATGTTGTGCAAAAAAGCGGTTAGCTCCTTCGGTCCTCCGATCGTTGTCAGAAGTAAG
TTGGCCGCAGTGTTATCACTCATGGTTATGGCAGCACTGCATAATTCTCTTACTGTCATGCCATCCGTAA
GATGCTTTTCTGTGACTGGTGAGTACTCAACCAAGTCATTCTGAGAATAGTGTATGCGGCGACCGAGTTG
CTCTTGCCCGGCGTCAATACGGGATAATACCGCGCCACATAGCAGAACTTTAAAAGTGCTCATCATTGGA
AAACGTTCTTCGGGGCGAAAACTCTCAAGGATCTTACCGCTGTTGAGATCCAGTTCGATGTAACCCACTC
GTGCACCCAACTGATCTTCAGCATCTTTTACTTTCACCAGCGTTTCTGGGTGAGCAAAAACAGGAAGGCA
AAATGCCGCAAAAAAGGGAATAAGGGCGACACGGAAATGTTGAATACTCATACTCTTCCTTTTTCAATAT
TATTGAAGCATTTATCAGGGTTATTGTCTCATGAGCGGATACATATTTGAATGTATTTAGAAAAATAAAC
AAATAGGGGTTCCGCGCACATTTCCCCGAAAAGTGCCACCTGACGTCTAAGAAACCATTATTATCATGAC
ATTAACCTATAAAAATAGGCGTATCACGAGGCCCTTTCGTCTCGCGCGTTTCGGTGATGACGGTGAAAAC
CTCTGACACATGCAGCTCCCGGAGACGGTCACAGCTTGTCTGTAAGCGGATGCCGGGAGCAGACAAGCCC
GTCAGGGCGCGTCAGCGGGTGTTGGCGGGTGTCGGGGCTGGCTTAACTATGCGGCATCAGAGCAGATTGT
ACTGAGAGTGCACCATATGCGGTGTGAAATACCGCACAGATGCGTAAGGAGAAAATACCGCATCAGGCGC
CATTCGCCATTCAGGCTGCGCAACTGTTGGGAAGGGCGATCGGTGCGGGCCTCTTCGCTATTACGCCAGC
TGGCGAAAGGGGGATGTGCTGCAAGGCGATTAAGTTGGGTAACGCCAGGGTTTTCCCAGTCACGACGTTG
TAAAACGACGGCCAGTGAATTCAGTTTAAACATGTACTAATCAGTCTAACACCCCGGAGGAGGCTTATCA
TTACATATTCTTGTCTCGGCGTTCTTTAAGTTTCTTATCTTGTATGCCCGATATAGCAACCTTGTTGGTA
CCAATCTAACGGTTTCCGTACTTTGCAATGAAGAGATGAGGAGGCATGGGTCACTTATTTAATATGTACG
GGTGTTTACATGGAGTTGCTTTCTTTTTTTGTCTCAGCAGTCATTGTGCGCCAAAAAAAGAGAAAACCGT
GAGCCGAAGTCCACGCTCTGGAGTTAGGCTCTCCCATTACGGAGAGAAGCATTTCCTCAGCCTGGGAGCC
CCGTTGGAACAGTCAGGCTAAACTGGGCCTTCCTACCCACTGCTTGCTGTTTCTCACTGGACGCACAAGG
GGATTTTCTTTCTACCTTCGGCTTGCCTCACTGCGTTGGGGCTTCCCAATGCAACTTCGTTCGTATGCAT
ACAATCTTTTAGATATTATCTTTTAAAATTATTTTAAAACAATTTTAAATGTATCTCATATGCTTTTCTT
CTGCTGTTGAAAAGGCTAAACAAAGAAGATCAATAAGATAAAGCGGCCGCAAAATGTCTAAGAATATCGT
TGTCCTACCGGGTGATCACGTCGGTAAAGAAGTTACTGACGAAGCTATTAAGGTCTTGAATGCCATTGCT
GAAGTCCGTCCAGAAATTAAGTTCAATTTCCAACATCACTTGATCGGGGGTGCTGCCATCGATGCCACTG
GCACTCCTTTACCAGATGAAGCTCTAGAAGCCTCTAAGAAAGCCGATGCTGTCTTACTAGGTGCTGTTGG
TGGTCCAAAATGGGGTACGGGCGCAGTTAGACCAGAACAAGGTCTATTGAAGATCAGAAAGGAATTGGGT
CTATACGCCAACTTGAGACCATGTAACTTTGCTTCTGATTCTTTACTAGATCTTTCTCCTTTGAAGCCTG
AATATGCAAAGGGTACCGATTTCGTCGTCGTTAGAGAATTGGTTGGTGGTATCTACTTTGGTGAAAGAAA
AGAAGATGAAGGTGACGGAGTTGCTTGGGACTCTGAGAAATACAGTGTTCCTGAAGTTCAAAGAATTACA
AGAATGGCTGCTTTCTTGGCATTGCAACAAAACCCACCATTACCAATCTGGTCTCTTGACAAGGCTAACG
TGCTTGCCTCTTCCAGATTGTGGAGAAAGACTGTTGAAGAAACCATCAAGACTGAGTTCCCACAATTAAC
TGTTCAGCACCAATTGATCGACTCTGCTGCTATGATTTTGGTTAAATCACCAACTAAGCTAAACGGTGTT
GTTATTACCAACAACATGTTTGGTGATATTATCTCCGATGAAGCCTCTGTTATTCCAGGTTCTTTGGGTT
TATTACCTTCTGCATCTCTAGCTTCCCTACCTGACACTAACAAGGCATTCGGTTTGTACGAACCATGTCA
TGGTTCTGCCCCAGATTTACCAGCAAACAAGGTTAACCCAATTGCTACCATCTTATCTGCAGCTATGATG
TTGAAGTTATCCTTGGATTTGGTTGAAGAAGGTAGGGCTCTTGAAGAAGCTGTTAGAAATGTCTTGGATG
CAGGTGTCAGAACCGGTGACCTTGGTGGTTCTAACTCTACCACTGAGGTTGGCGATGCTATCGCCAAGGC
TGTCAAGGAAATCTTGGCTTAAAGAGTCTTTTGTAACGACCCCGTCTCCACCAACTTGGTATGCTTGAAA
TCTCAAGGCCATTACACATTCAGTTATGTGAACGAAAGGTCTTTATTTAACGTAGCATAAACTAAATAAT
ACAGGTTCCGGTTAGCCTGCGGGCCCAAAGCTAGCTCTAATTGGTTTAATTAATAAATTTAATATTATTT
TTAAATTTTTCTTTAAATATACAATAAATCTTTCATAACATGTTAAATTCATGATTAAGCGTAAATAAAG
TGTAGTGGCAGAGTGCACGGGGTTTCCTGTGCCTTACAAAGTAGGTACCAATTTGCGTATTGCAGCGAGG
GTTCCGGTTACTATTTATAATTACGTGTTAGTGTACTGTGATTTTATTGAGGCTATAACAAGAAAAGGAT
CTGTGAAGGTTTTGAGAGAATGAGGCGAAAACACAGGGTTATTTTCATCAGCAACGCCGCTGTTTCAGCG
GCACCCTGCCCTTTTCTTTTCGCAAGATGAGAGTAAAGAGTTGTACATCAGGTAAGAATGTTATTATTTA
AATTCGAAGTGATAAATTCTTTTCATGATGAATCACTCGCTTATATGGGGTAGAATATATATATATGTGT
GTGTGTGTGTGTGTTTGTGTATGTAGGGATGGTGCGCGTTTGTTGTGTGACATTTGCTACTCATTCTTTT
CCTTTTCCTACGACTGGCTTAACGGGAATATTATCAATTTGCTGCATTCTTATGCTTCGGTCCGATGCTC
AAGCTTAACTTCTTCGTGAGGAAGGAAAGTGTTGTCTCCTACTTTTTTCAAATTTTCGAATTGTATTTAT
ATTTATTTAGTACTTCTTGAGTTTACATATCCTTCGTAAAAATGCAACTTTTGTCGAAAAACACTTCCAA
AAAAAAATAATAATGAATTTATGAAGCATACTAACGAGCGAGCACATCGCTGAGGTATCATTACTTCATG
AGATAAATTAACTCGAGCATATGGCGTATCCAAGCCGAAACGGCGCTCGCCTCATCCCCACGGGAATAAG
GCAGCCGACAAAAGAAAAACGACCGAAAAGGAACCAGAAAGAAAAAAGAGGGTGGGCGCGCCGCGGACGT
GTAAAAAGATATGCATCCAGCTTCTATATCGCTTTAACTTTACCGTTTTGGGCATCGGGAACGTATGTAA
CATTGATCTCCTCTTGGGAACGGTGAGTGCAACGAATGCGATATAGCACCGACCATGTGGGCAAATTCGT
AATAAATTCGGGGTGAGGGGGATTCAAGACAAGCAACCTTGTTAGTCAGCTCAAACAGCGATTTAACGGT
TGAGTAACACATCAAAACACCGTTCGAGGTCAAGCCTGGCGTGTTTAACAAGTTCTTGATATCATATATA
AATGTAATAAGAAGTTTGGTAATATTCAATTCGAAGTGTTCAGTCTTTTACTTCTCTTGTTTTATAGAAG
AAAAAACATCAAGAAACATCTTTAACATACACAAACACATACTATCAGAATACAGGATCCAAAATGGCTT
CTTTGGTTAAGAAAGATATGTGTATCAAGATGACTATGGAAGGTACTGTTAACGGTCATCACTTTAAGTG
TGTTGGTGAAGGTGAAGGTAAACCATTTGAAGGTACTCAAGTTGAAAAGATTAGAATTACTGAAGGTGGT
CCATTGCCATTTGCTTATGATATTTTGGCTCCATGTTGTATGTATGGTTCTAAGACTTTCATTAAGCACG
TTTCTGGTATCCCAGACTACTTCAAAGAATCTTTTCCAGAAGGTTTTACCTGGGAAAGAACTCAAATCTT
TGAAGATGGTGGTTACTTGACTATTCACCAAGATACTTCATTGCAAGGTAACAACTTTATCTTCAAAGTT
AACGTTATCGGTGCTAATTTTCCAGCTAATGGTCCAGTTATGCAAAAGAAAACTGCTGGTTGGGAACCAT
GTGTTGAAATGTTGTATCCAAGAGATGGTGTTTTGTGCGGTCAATCTTTGATGGCTTTGAAATGTACTGA
TGGTAATCACTTGACCTCTCATTTGAGAACTACTTACAGATCCAGAAAACCATCTAACGCTGTTAACATG
CCAGAATTTCATTTCGGTGACCACAGAATTGAGATTTTGAAAGCTGAACAAGGTAAGTTCTACGAACAAT
ACGAATCTGCTGTTGCTAGATATTGTGAAGCTGCTCCATCAAAATTGGGTCATCATTAAATTGAATTGAA
TTGAAATCGATAGATCAATTTTTTTCTTTTCTCTTTCCCCATCCTTTACGCTAAAATAATAGTTTATTTT
ATTTTTTGAATATTTTTTATTTATATACGTATATATAGACTATTATTTATCTTTTAATGATTATTAAGAT
TTTTATTAAAAAAAAATTCGCTCCTCTTTTAATGCCTTTATGCAGTTTTTTTTTCCCATTCGATATTTCT
ATGTTCGGGTTCAGCGTATTTTAAGTTTAATAACTCGAAAATTCTGCGTTCGTTAAAGCTTTCGAGAAGG
ATATTATTTCCCGGGCCACAGAGAACAGGAGATTACAAGATCCAGATCACCAAAATGCCGGAACACAGGC
TGAAAAACTCCAAGCAGCCGCACACCCGATTTTTAGCCAGCAGATTCATACCTAACTCCAATGAATTGCA
GCATATATCCTGCAATAACACATTAAGGATCGGGCCTTGGACGGCCGAATATATGATTATAGTCCTTTTG
TCGCCAAAAAGTCGCCTCGAGGTCACGTGCATCCGAAATCACCCCCTGAGCACTTCCCGCCCAGAAAACA
GGGAAGGGGCGGCACCAGCAGGCACCGGCATTCACTCGTCCGTGCGGCGTGGTCTGTGCCGTTCAGGGGC
CTGCGTGCCTGTGATGATATCGCTGCAGGGCACCGAGTCGGAGAGGACCACTCCGAGCCGAGGTTAGTTA
AGCCATTCTCTACGCTAAAAAATAAATAATGTGGATTAAGCTCCTACTGGAAGGTTAAGTGTTTGTACAC
TTTCAAACATGCGCAACGCACCAGGCAACTATTGTTCTGAGGAGGGATGTGATGCGGAGTAAAATGTGGA
GGAATTACGGGGCTTGCAGACATATATAAACTCTAGCCATTCGGCTGAATATAAGCTAGAAACCACTTCT
TCTCTTTCCATCTACATCTCCCTCATCTATCAATAAGAACTATAATATCAACAATACTATAATATAATAT
ATACACACATTTACAGTCGACAAAATGTCTTTGTGGTTGCCATCTGAAGCTACTGTTTACTTGCCACCAG
TTCCAGTTTCTAAGGTTGTTTCTACTGATGAATACGTCGCCAGAACTAACATCTATTATCATGCTGGTAC
TTCCAGGTTGTTGGCTGTTGGTCATCCATATTTTCCAATCAAGAAGCCCAACAACAACAAGATTTTAGTT
CCAAAAGTTTCCGGTTTACAGTACAGAGTTTTCAGAATCCATTTGCCAGATCCAAACAAGTTTGGTTTCC
CAGATACTTCATTCTACAACCCAGATACACAAAGATTGGTTTGGGCTTGTGTTGGTGTTGAAGTTGGTAG
AGGTCAACCATTAGGTGTTGGTATTTCTGGTCATCCTTTGTTGAACAAGTTGGACGATACTGAAAATGCT
TCTGCTTATGCTGCTAATGCTGGTGTTGATAACAGAGAATGCATCTCTATGGATTACAAGCAAACCCAGT
TGTGTTTGATTGGTTGTAAACCACCTATTGGTGAACATTGGGGTAAAGGTTCTCCATGTACTAATGTTGC
TGTTAATCCAGGTGACTGTCCACCATTGGAATTGATTAACACCGTTATTCAAGATGGCGATATGGTTGAT
ACTGGTTTTGGTGCTATGGATTTCACTACATTGCAAGCCAACAAATCCGAAGTTCCATTGGATATCTGTA
CCTCTATCTGTAAGTACCCAGACTACATCAAGATGGTTAGTGAACCTTATGGTGACTCCTTGTTCTTCTA
CTTGAGAAGAGAACAAATGTTCGTCAGGCATTTGTTTAATAGAGCTGGTGCTGTTGGTGAAAATGTTCCA
GATGACTTGTACATCAAAGGTTCTGGTTCTACTGCTAACTTGGCTTCTTCTAATTACTTCCCAACTCCAT
CTGGTTCAATGGTTACTTCTGATGCCCAAATTTTCAACAAGCCATATTGGTTGCAAAGAGCCCAAGGTCA
TAACAATGGTATTTGTTGGGGTAACCAGTTGTTCGTTACTGTTGTTGATACCACCAGATCCACTAACATG
TCTTTATGTGCTGCTATCTCTACTTCCGAAACTACTTACAAGAACACGAACTTCAAAGAATACTTGAGGC
ACGGTGAAGAATACGACTTGCAATTCATTTTTCAGCTGTGCAAGATTACCTTGACCGCTGATGTTATGAC
TTACATCCATTCTATGAACTCCACCATCTTGGAAGATTGGAATTTTGGTCTACAACCACCACCAGGTGGT
ACTTTGGAAGATACCTATAGATTCGTTACCTCTCAAGCTATCGCTTGTCAAAAACATACTCCACCAGCTC
CAAAAGAAGATCCATTGAAGAAATACACTTTCTGGGAAGTCAACCTGAAAGAAAAGTTCTCTGCTGATTT
GGATCAATTCCCATTGGGTAGAAAGTTCTTGTTGCAAGCTGGTTTGAAAGCTAAGCCAAAGTTCACTTTG
GGTCACCACCATCACCATCATTAATAGTGACCTGCAGGGCGGATTGAGAGCAAATCGTTAAGTTCAGGTC
AAGTAAAAATTGATTTCGAAAACTAATTTCTCTTATACAATCCTTTGATTGGACCGTCATCCTTTCGAAT
ATAAGATTTTGTTAAGAATATTTTAGACAGAGATCTACTTTATATTTAATATCTAGATATTACATAATTT
CCTCTCTAATAAAATATCATTAATAAAATAAAAATGAAGCGATTTGATTTTGTGTTGTCAACTTAGTTTG
CCGCTATGCCTCTTGGGTAATGCTATTATTGAATCGAAGGGCTTTATTATATTACCCTTTAGCTTATTCT
GAGGTTTCTGTGGCGTGCCGGCAATCTCGGTCGTAATGATTTGCATGCCCGCCATCTCTACTCACTCCAT
AATATTACATATAGATATAGGACAAGCCCGCATTTTCATACTGAAAGGTAAACTTCTATTATTATAGTGG
TATCCAACGTTCACCGCTTCCAGCATAGCAGAAATTACGTGTTTTTGCATATGTTATGCTGATCATTGTA
TGCTTACTACCATTTTTCTTTGCTTCGCCTTGCCTTCTTTGACGTTTTTTTGAAGCAAAAAAAAAGTCAA
GACAGATGTGCTTACAAAACCATGTAAGGCTCATTTTCAAAGAAGCTACTAATAGAAAGAGAACAAAGCG
TTTACGAGTCTGGAAAATCAATGGCTCCATCTGGTATGTGAACTGCAATATTAATAGCACGAGAAAATTG
AGAGGAAGATAGATGGGAACTAGTAGAGTTGATATTGATGAGATACGAAAACCACACGTAAATAAACTAT
CCGACGACAAGAATAGTGCATTAAGGACTTGATTAAGATATGGTGAGCAACGTAATTATCGGGCTCAACA
GTTTATTAGCAATCGTTTTGATAGAAGCGTTGATGCTGTGGAAGTTGTTCTTTTTACTACCAACAGCCAT
TAACAAATCCATTAGAGTGTTCGTTCGTTTTTCTGCTCAGATTCAAGAAAATTATTCCATCCTCATTATA
CTTTTTTCTTCTATTTCGTGCTCCACGTCGAGGTATCAAGGAACATAGTTTAAACAAGCTTGGCGTAATC
ATGGTCATAGCTGTTTCCTGTGTGAAATTGTTATCCGCTCACAATTCCACACAACATACGAGCCGGAAGC
ATAAAGTGTAAAGCCTGGGGTGCCTAATGAGTGAGCTAACTCACATTAATTGCGTTGCGCTCACTGCCCG
CTTTCCAGTCGGGAAACCTGTCGTGCCAGCTGCATTAATGAATCGGCCAACGCGCGGGGAGAGGCGGTTT
GCGTATTGGGCGCT
